Addgene plasmid #202011: pMOD_A-AtUBI10-dCas9-24XGP41
Purpose: Moclo level 1 - Module A, Promoter: AtUBI10, Gene: dCas9-24XGP41, Terminator: HSP
Depositing lab: Michael Smanski. Depositing organization: University of Minnesota. Publication: Efficient gene activation in plants by the MoonTag programmable transcriptional activator. Casas-Mollano JA, Zinselmeier MH, Sychla A, Smanski MJ. Nucleic Acids Res. 2023 Jul 21;51(13):7083-7093. doi: 10.1093/nar/gkad458. PubMed 37254802.
Backbone
  Vector backbone: pJC224
  Backbone size w/o insert (bp): 2019
  Total vector size (bp): 9389
  Vector type: Synthetic Biology ; MoClo level 1 vector
Growth in bacteria
  Bacterial resistance: Ampicillin, 100 μg/mL
  Growth temperature: 37°C
  Growth strain: DH5alpha
  Copy number: High Copy
Gene/Insert
  Gene/Insert name: dCas9-24XGP41
  Species: Synthetic; Streptococcus pyogenes
  Promoter: AtUBI10
  Cloning method: Restriction Enzyme; 5′ cloning site BsaI (destroyed during cloning); 3′ cloning site BsaI (destroyed during cloning)
  Sequencing primers: 5′ gcgagtcagtgagcgaggaagc
Terms and licenses: Academic/Nonprofit Terms; Industry Terms: Not Available to Industry
How to cite: pMOD_A-AtUBI10-dCas9-24XGP41 was a gift from Michael Smanski (Addgene plasmid # 202011 ; http://n2t.net/addgene:202011 ; RRID:Addgene_202011)
