[The description below was written by a language model from this plasmid's Addgene catalogue record and pLannotate feature annotations shown in this document.]
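Description:
pMOD_A-AtUBI10-dCas9-24XGP41 is a MoClo level 1 (Module A) plasmid of 9,389 bp built on the small pJC224 backbone. It carries a single plant transcription unit intended for later assembly into multigene constructs. In E. coli it is maintained at high copy from a ColE1/pUC-type origin and selected with ampicillin through the bla β-lactamase gene and its native promoter. The insert was introduced by Golden Gate-style cloning with BsaI, and both BsaI sites were destroyed in the process.

The payload is a Streptococcus pyogenes Cas9 coding sequence, which the record describes as nuclease-dead dCas9. The automated annotation labels it simply as Cas9 and does not show the inactivating mutations. It is fused at its C-terminus to an array of gp41 peptide repeats, an epitope from the HIV envelope protein gp41 that is recognised by the 2H10 llama nanobody. The name indicates 24 copies, but the feature table detects only one full-length repeat and four fragments, probably because the annotation software did not recognise the remaining repeats. Expression is listed as driven by the Arabidopsis UBI10 promoter. That promoter is not annotated, but it presumably occupies the unannotated region upstream of Cas9. Transcription ends at the Arabidopsis HSP18.2 terminator.

The construct supplies the DNA-targeting scaffold of the MoonTag programmable transcriptional activator system for plants. Guide RNA-directed dCas9 binds a target promoter without cutting, and the gp41 array recruits multiple copies of a nanobody-fused activation domain. The guide RNA and the nanobody fusion are not present on this plasmid and would have to come from other modules.
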