Features (pLannotate 1.2.2; 10 found; start..end, strand, type, name):
     71..171     +  promoter       AmpR promoter: bla
    172..1032    +  CDS            AmpR: β-lactamase; bla; confers resistance to ampicillin, carbenicillin, and related antibiotics
   1239..1827    +  rep_origin     ori: high-copy-number ColE1/pMB1/pBR322/pUC origin of replication
   3376..7479    +  CDS            Cas9: Cas9 (Csn1) endonuclease from the Streptococcus pyogenes Type II CRISPR/Cas system generates RNA-guided double strand breaks in DNA
   7672..7716    +  CDS            gp41 peptide: antigenic peptide corresponding to amino acids 655 to 669 of the HIV envelope protein gp41 (Lutje Hulsik et al., 2013) recognized by the 2H10 single-chain llama nanobody
   8158..8196    +  CDS            gp41 peptide (fragment): antigenic peptide corresponding to amino acids 655 to 669 of the HIV envelope protein gp41 (Lutje Hulsik et al., 2013) recognized by the 2H10 single-chain llama nanobody
   8221..8256    +  CDS            gp41 peptide (fragment): antigenic peptide corresponding to amino acids 655 to 669 of the HIV envelope protein gp41 (Lutje Hulsik et al., 2013) recognized by the 2H10 single-chain llama nanobody
   8275..8316    +  CDS            gp41 peptide (fragment): antigenic peptide corresponding to amino acids 655 to 669 of the HIV envelope protein gp41 (Lutje Hulsik et al., 2013) recognized by the 2H10 single-chain llama nanobody
   8452..8490    +  CDS            gp41 peptide (fragment): antigenic peptide corresponding to amino acids 655 to 669 of the HIV envelope protein gp41 (Lutje Hulsik et al., 2013) recognized by the 2H10 single-chain llama nanobody
   9137..9385    +  terminator     HSP terminator: efficient transcription terminator from the Arabidopsis thaliana heat shock protein 18.2 gene (Nagaya et al., 2010)
>Addgene plasmid #202011 | pMOD_A-AtUBI10-dCas9-24XGP41 | addgene full sequence | sequence record 401186 | Addgene NGS Result
GAGCTCGGACTTTTGCAGGTGTGATGAAAAGCCTTAGGGTCAGGTGGCACTTTTCGGGGAAATGTGCGAT
GAACCCCTATTTGTTTATTTTTCTAAATACATTCAAATATGTATCCGCTAATGAGACAATAACCCTGATA
AATGCTTCAATTATATTGAAAAAGGAAGAGTATGAGTATCCAACATTTCCGTGTCGCCCTTATTCCCTTT
TTTGCGGCCTTCTGCCTTCCTGTTTTTGCTCACCCAGAAACGCTGGTGAAAGTAAAAGATGCTGAAGATC
AGTTGGGTGCCCGAGTGGGTTACATTGAACTGGATCTCAACAGCGGCAAAATCTTAGAGAGTTTTCGCCC
CGAAGAACGCTTCCCAATGATGAGCACTTTCAAAGTTCTGCTATGTGGCGCGGTGTTATCCCGTATTGAT
GCTGGGCAAGAGCAACTCGGTCGCCGCATACACTATTCTCAGAATGACTTGGTTGAGTATTCACCAGTCA
CAGAAAAGCATCTTACGGATGGCATGACAGTAAGAGAATTATGTAGTGCTGCCATAACCATGAGTGATAA
CACTGCGGCCAACTTACTTCTGACAACGATTGGAGGACCGAAGGAGCTAACCGCTTTTTTGCACAACATG
GGGGATCATGTAACTCGCCTTGATCGTTGGGAACCGGAGCTGAATGAAGCCATACCAAACGACGAGCGTG
ACACCACGATGCCTGTAGCAATGGCAACAACTCTCCGCAAACTATTAACTGGCGAACTACTTACTCTTGC
TTCACGCCAGCAACTCATTGACTGGATGGAGGCGGACAAAGTTGCAGGACCACTTCTGCGCTCGGCACTT
CCGGCTGGCTGGTTTATTGCTGATAAATCTGGAGCCGGTGAGCGTGGCTCTCGCGGTATCATTGCAGCAC
TGGGGCCAGATGGTAAGCCCTCCCGTATCGTAGTTATCTACACGACGGGGAGTCAGGCAACTATGGATGA
ACGAAATAGACAGATCGCTGAGATAGGTGCCTCACTGATTAAGCATTGGTAACTGTCAGACGAAGGGAAA
TAAATAGTAGCCCGCCTGATGTGCGGGCTTTTTTTTGGTGGTGGTTACCAGTGTCGCTTAGCTACCGTAG
GTCCTCTTAGGCGGTCCGATTAGCGACATAGTCATCAATGCCTTGACGGCAAAATCCCTTAACGTGAGTT
TTCGTTCCACTGAGCGTCAGACCCCGTAGAAAAGATCAAAGGATCTTCTTGAGATCCTTTTTTTCTGCGC
GTAATCTGCTGCTTGCAAACAAAAAAACCACCGCTACCAGCGGTGGTTTGTTTGCCGGATCAAGAGCTAC
TAACTCTTTTTCCGAAGGTAACTGGCTTCAGCAGAGCGCAGATACCAAATACTGTTCTTCTAGTGTAGCC
GTAGTTAGGCCACCACTTCAAGAACTCTGTAGCACCGCCTACATACCTCGCTCTGCTAATCCTGTTACCA
GTGGCTGCTGCCAGTGGCGATAAGTCGTGTCTTACCGGGTTGGACTAAAGACGATAGTTACCGGATAAGG
CGCAGCGGTCGGGCTGAACGGGGGGTTCGTGCTCACAGCCCAGCTTGGAGCGAACGACCTACACCGAACT
GAGATACCTACAGCGTGAGCTATGAGAAAGCGCCACGCTTCCCGAAGGGAGAAAGGCGGACAGGTATCCG
GTAAGCGGCAGGGTCGGAACAGGAGAGCGCACGAGGGAGCTTCCAGGGGGAAACGCCTGGTATCTTTATA
GTCCTGTCGGGTTTCGCCACCTCTGACTTGAGCGTCGATTTTTGTGATGCTCGTCAGGGGGGCGGAGCCT
ATGGAAAAACGCCAGCAACGCGGCCTTTTTACGGTTCCTGGCCTTTTGCTGGCCTTTTGCTCACATGTTC
TTTCCTGCGTTATCCCCTGATTCTGTGGATAACCGTATTACCGCCTTTGAGTGAGCTGATACCGCTCGCC
GCAGCCGAACGACCGAGCGCAGCGAGTCAGTGAGCGAGGAAGCGGAAGAGCGCCCACCTGCTTTTGATCG
GCGCGCCGGAGGTCGAGCTGCAGGTCAACGGATCAGGATATTCTTGTTTAAGATGTTGAACTCTATGGAG
GTTTGTATGAACTGATGATCTAGGACCGGATAAGTTCCCTTCTTCATAGCGAACTTATTCAAAGAATGTT
TTGTGTATCATTCTTGTTACATTGTTATTAATGAAAAAATATTATTGGTCATTGGACTGAACACGAGTGT
TAAATATGGACCAGGCCCCAAATAAGATCCATTGATATATGAATTAAATAACAAGAATAAATCGAGTCAC
CAAACCACTTGCCTTTTTTAACGAGACTTGTTCACCAACTTGATACAAAAGTCATTATCCTATGCAAATC
AATAATCATACAAAAATATCCAATAACACTAAAAAATTAAAAGAAATGGATAATTTCACAATATGTTATA
CGATAAAGAAGTTACTTTTCCAAGAAATTCACTGATTTTATAAGCCCACTTGCATTAGATAAATGGCAAA
AAAAAACAAAAAGGAAAAGAAATAAAGCACGAAGAATTCTAGAAAATACGAAATACGCTTCAATGCAGTG
GGACCCACGGTTCAATTATTGCCAATTTTCAGCTCCACCGTATATTTAAAAAATAAAACGATAATGCTAA
AAAAATATAAATCGTAACGATCGTTAAATCTCAACGGCTGGATCTTATGACGACCGTTAGAAATTGTGGT
TGTCGACGAGTCAGTAATAAACGGCGTCAAAGTGGTTGCAGCCGGCACACACGAGTCGTGTTTATCAACT
CAAAGCACAAATACTTTTCCTCAACCTAAAAATAAGGCAATTAGCCAAAAACAACTTTGCGTGTAAACAA
CGCTCAATACACGTGTCATTTTATTATTAGCTATTGCTTCACCGCCTTAGCTTTCTCGTGACCTAGTCGT
CCTCGTCTTTTCTTCTTCTTCTTCTATAAAACAATACCCAAAGAGCTCTTCTTCTTCACAATTCAGATTT
CAATTTCTCAAAATCTTAAAAACTTTCTCTCAATTCTCTCTACCGTGATCAAGGTAAATTTCTGTGTTCC
TTATTCTCTCAAAATCTTCGATTTTGTTTTCGTTCGATCCCAATTTCGTATATGTTCTTTGGTTTAGATT
CTGTTAATCTTAGATCGAACACGATTTTCTGGGTTTGATCGTTAGATATCATCTTAATTCTCGATTAGGG
TTTCATAGATATCATCCGATTTGTTCAAATAATTTGAGTTTTGTCGAATAATTACTCTTCGATTTGTGAT
TTCTATCTAGATCTGGTGTTAGTTTCTAGTTTGTGCGATCGAATTTGTCGATTAATCTGAGTTTTTCTGA
TTAACAGGAATGAACATGGACAAGAAGTACAGCATCGGCCTGGCCATCGGCACCAACTCTGTGGGCTGGG
CCGTGATCACCGACGAGTACAAGGTGCCCAGCAAGAAATTCAAGGTGCTGGGCAACACCGACCGGCACAG
CATCAAGAAGAACCTGATCGGCGCCCTGCTGTTCGACAGCGGAGAAACAGCCGAGGCCACCCGGCTGAAG
AGAACCGCCAGAAGAAGATACACCAGACGGAAGAACCGGATCTGCTATCTGCAAGAGATCTTCAGCAACG
AGATGGCCAAGGTGGACGACAGCTTCTTCCACAGACTGGAAGAGTCCTTCCTGGTGGAAGAGGATAAGAA
GCACGAGCGGCACCCCATCTTCGGCAACATCGTGGACGAGGTGGCCTACCACGAGAAGTACCCCACCATC
TACCACCTGAGAAAGAAACTGGTGGACAGCACCGACAAGGCCGACCTGCGGCTGATCTATCTGGCCCTGG
CCCACATGATCAAGTTCCGGGGCCACTTCCTGATCGAGGGCGACCTGAACCCCGACAACAGCGACGTGGA
CAAGCTGTTCATCCAGCTGGTGCAGACCTACAACCAGCTGTTCGAGGAAAACCCCATCAACGCCAGCGGC
GTGGACGCCAAGGCCATCCTGTCTGCCAGACTGAGCAAGAGCAGACGGCTGGAAAATCTGATCGCCCAGC
TGCCCGGCGAGAAGAAGAATGGCCTGTTCGGCAACCTGATTGCCCTGAGCCTGGGCCTGACCCCCAACTT
CAAGAGCAACTTCGACCTGGCCGAGGATGCCAAACTGCAGCTGAGCAAGGACACCTACGACGACGACCTG
GACAACCTGCTGGCCCAGATCGGCGACCAGTACGCCGACCTGTTTCTGGCCGCCAAGAACCTGTCCGACG
CCATCCTGCTGAGCGACATCCTGAGAGTGAACACCGAGATCACCAAGGCCCCCCTGAGCGCCTCTATGAT
CAAGAGATACGACGAGCACCACCAGGACCTGACCCTGCTGAAAGCTCTCGTGCGGCAGCAGCTGCCTGAG
AAGTACAAAGAGATTTTCTTCGACCAGAGCAAGAACGGCTACGCCGGCTACATCGATGGCGGAGCCAGCC
AGGAAGAGTTCTACAAGTTCATCAAGCCCATCCTGGAAAAGATGGACGGCACCGAGGAACTGCTCGTGAA
GCTGAACAGAGAGGACCTGCTGCGGAAGCAGCGGACCTTCGACAACGGCAGCATCCCCCACCAGATCCAC
CTGGGAGAGCTGCACGCCATTCTGCGGCGGCAGGAAGATTTTTACCCATTCCTGAAGGACAACCGGGAAA
AGATCGAGAAGATCCTGACCTTCCGCATCCCCTACTACGTGGGCCCTCTGGCCAGGGGAAACAGCAGATT
CGCCTGGATGACCAGAAAGAGCGAGGAAACCATCACCCCCTGGAACTTCGAGGAAGTGGTGGACAAGGGC
GCCAGCGCCCAGAGCTTCATCGAGCGGATGACCAACTTCGATAAGAACCTGCCCAACGAGAAGGTGCTGC
CCAAGCACAGCCTGCTGTACGAGTACTTCACCGTGTACAACGAGCTGACCAAAGTGAAATACGTGACCGA
GGGAATGAGAAAGCCCGCCTTCCTGAGCGGCGAGCAGAAAAAAGCCATCGTGGACCTGCTGTTCAAGACC
AACCGGAAAGTGACCGTGAAGCAGCTGAAAGAGGACTACTTCAAGAAAATCGAGTGCTTCGACTCCGTGG
AAATCTCCGGCGTGGAAGATCGGTTCAACGCCTCCCTGGGCACATACCACGATCTGCTGAAAATTATCAA
GGACAAGGACTTCCTGGACAATGAGGAAAACGAGGACATTCTGGAAGATATCGTGCTGACCCTGACACTG
TTTGAGGACAGAGAGATGATCGAGGAACGGCTGAAAACCTATGCCCACCTGTTCGACGACAAAGTGATGA
AGCAGCTGAAGCGGCGGAGATACACCGGCTGGGGCAGGCTGAGCCGGAAGCTGATCAACGGCATCCGGGA
CAAGCAGTCCGGCAAGACAATCCTGGATTTCCTGAAGTCCGACGGCTTCGCCAACAGAAACTTCATGCAG
CTGATCCACGACGACAGCCTGACCTTTAAAGAGGACATCCAGAAAGCCCAGGTGTCCGGCCAGGGCGATA
GCCTGCACGAGCACATTGCCAATCTGGCCGGCAGCCCCGCCATTAAGAAGGGCATCCTGCAGACAGTGAA
GGTGGTGGACGAGCTCGTGAAAGTGATGGGCCGGCACAAGCCCGAGAACATCGTGATCGAAATGGCCAGA
GAGAACCAGACCACCCAGAAGGGACAGAAGAACAGCCGCGAGAGAATGAAGCGGATCGAAGAGGGCATCA
AAGAGCTGGGCAGCCAGATCCTGAAAGAACACCCCGTGGAAAACACCCAGCTGCAGAACGAGAAGCTGTA
CCTGTACTACCTGCAGAATGGGCGGGATATGTACGTGGACCAGGAACTGGACATCAACCGGCTGTCCGAC
TACGATGTGGACGCTATCGTGCCTCAGAGCTTTCTGAAGGACGACTCCATCGATAACAAAGTGCTGACTC
GGAGCGACAAGAACCGGGGCAAGAGCGACAACGTGCCCTCCGAAGAGGTCGTGAAGAAGATGAAGAACTA
CTGGCGCCAGCTGCTGAATGCCAAGCTGATTACCCAGAGGAAGTTCGACAATCTGACCAAGGCCGAGAGA
GGCGGCCTGAGCGAACTGGATAAGGCCGGCTTCATCAAGAGACAGCTGGTGGAAACCCGGCAGATCACAA
AGCACGTGGCACAGATCCTGGACTCCCGGATGAACACTAAGTACGACGAGAACGACAAACTGATCCGGGA
AGTGAAAGTGATCACCCTGAAGTCCAAGCTGGTGTCCGATTTCCGGAAGGATTTCCAGTTTTACAAAGTG
CGCGAGATCAACAACTACCACCACGCCCACGACGCCTACCTGAACGCCGTCGTGGGAACCGCCCTGATCA
AAAAGTACCCTAAGCTGGAAAGCGAGTTCGTGTACGGCGACTACAAGGTGTACGACGTGCGGAAGATGAT
CGCCAAGAGCGAGCAGGAAATCGGCAAGGCTACCGCCAAGTACTTCTTCTACAGCAACATCATGAACTTT
TTCAAGACCGAGATTACCCTGGCCAACGGCGAGATCCGGAAGCGGCCTCTGATCGAGACAAACGGCGAAA
CAGGCGAGATCGTGTGGGATAAGGGCCGGGACTTTGCCACCGTGCGGAAAGTGCTGTCTATGCCCCAAGT
GAATATCGTGAAAAAGACCGAGGTGCAGACAGGCGGCTTCAGCAAAGAGTCTATCCTGCCCAAGAGGAAC
AGCGACAAGCTGATCGCCAGAAAGAAGGACTGGGACCCTAAGAAGTACGGCGGCTTCGACAGCCCCACCG
TGGCCTATTCTGTGCTGGTGGTGGCCAAAGTGGAAAAGGGCAAGTCCAAGAAACTGAAGAGTGTGAAAGA
GCTGCTGGGGATCACCATCATGGAAAGAAGCAGCTTCGAGAAGAATCCCATCGACTTTCTGGAAGCCAAG
GGCTACAAAGAAGTGAAAAAGGACCTGATCATCAAGCTGCCTAAGTACTCCCTGTTCGAGCTGGAAAACG
GCCGGAAGAGAATGCTGGCCTCTGCCGGCGAACTGCAGAAGGGAAACGAACTGGCCCTGCCCTCCAAATA
TGTGAACTTCCTGTACCTGGCCAGCCACTATGAGAAGCTGAAGGGCTCCCCCGAGGATAATGAGCAGAAA
CAGCTGTTTGTGGAACAGCACAAACACTACCTGGACGAGATCATCGAGCAGATCAGCGAGTTCTCCAAGA
GAGTGATCCTGGCCGACGCTAATCTGGACAAGGTGCTGAGCGCCTACAACAAGCACAGAGACAAGCCTAT
CAGAGAGCAGGCCGAGAATATCATCCACCTGTTTACCCTGACCAATCTGGGAGCCCCTGCCGCCTTCAAG
TACTTTGACACCACCATCGACCGGAAGAGGTACACCAGCACCAAAGAGGTGCTGGACGCCACCCTGATCC
ACCAGAGCATCACCGGCCTGTACGAGACACGGATCGACCTGTCTCAGCTGGGAGGCGACGCCTATCCCTA
TGACGTGCCCGATTATGCCAGCCTGGGCAGCGGCTCCCCCAAGAAAAAACGCAAGGTGGAAGATCCTAAG
AAAAAGCGGAAAGTGGAAGATGCTCCAAAGAAGAAGAGAAAGGTCGACGGCATTGGTAGTGGGAGCAACG
GCAGCAGCGGATCCCTTAAGCTTGCCACCATGCGTACGGGCAAGAATGAGCAGGAACTGCTGGAACTGGA
CAAATGGGCAAGCCTGGGGAGCGGCTCCGGAAAGAACGAGCAGGAACTGCTGGAACTGGACAAGTGGGCT
TCTCTGGGCTCCGGGTCCGGGAAAAACGAACAGGAGCTGCTGGAGCTGGATAAGTGGGCCAGCCTGGGCT
CCGGGTCCGGGAAGAATGAACAGGAACTGCTGGAACTGGATAAATGGGCATCTCTGGGCAGCGGGTCCGG
AAAGAATGAACAGGAGCTGCTGGAACTGGACAAGTGGGCATCCCTGGGGAGCGGGTCCGGAAAGAATGAA
CAGGAACTGCTGGAACTGGATAAGTGGGCATCCCTGGGAAGCGGCTCCGGAAAAAACGAGCAGGAGCTGC
TGGAGCTGGACAAGTGGGCCTCTCTGGGCTCCGGCTCCGGGAAGAATGAACAGGAGCTGCTGGAACTGGA
TAAGTGGGCATCTCTGGGGTCCGGAAGCGGTAAAAACGAGCAGGAACTGCTGGAACTGGACAAGTGGGCA
AGCCTGGGGTCTGGCTCCGGCAAAAACGAACAGGAACTGCTGGAACTGGACAAATGGGCCAGCCTGGGCT
CCGGGTCCGGGAAAAATGAGCAGGAACTGCTGGAACTGGATAAATGGGCGAGCCTGGGCAGCGGGTCCGG
AAAAAACGAACAGGAGCTGCTGGAGCTGGACAAATGGGCGAGTCTGGGCTCCGGAAGCGGCAAGAATGAA
CAGGAACTGCTGGAGCTGGACAAATGGGCCAGCCTGGGCAGCGGCTCCGGAAAGAATGAGCAGGAACTGC
TGGAGCTGGACAAATGGGCATCTCTGGGCTCCGGCTCCGGGAAAAACGAGCAGGAACTGCTGGAGCTGGA
CAAGTGGGCTTCCCTGGGCAGCGGCTCCGGAAAAAATGAACAGGAACTGCTGGAACTGGACAAGTGGGCC
AGCCTGGGGTCCGGGTCTGGGAAGAACGAGCAGGAACTGCTGGAGCTGGACAAGTGGGCATCTCTGGGGT
CTGGCTCTGGCAAGAACGAGCAGGAACTGCTGGAACTGGACAAGTGGGCGAGCCTGGGCAGCGGGTCTGG
CAAGAATGAACAGGAGCTGCTGGAACTGGACAAATGGGCCAGCCTGGGGTCTGGGTCTGGAAAGAATGAG
CAGGAACTGCTGGAGCTGGACAAGTGGGCATCTCTGGGCTCTGGGTCTGGCAAGAACGAGCAGGAGCTGC
TGGAGCTGGATAAGTGGGCATCCCTGGGGTCCGGGTCCGGCAAGAATGAACAGGAGCTGCTGGAGCTGGA
TAAATGGGCATCCCTGGGCTCTGGGTCTGGGAAGAATGAGCAGGAGCTGCTGGAACTGGATAAGTGGGCG
AGCCTGGGCAGCGGGTCTGGCAAGAATGAGCAGGAACTGCTGGAGCTGGACAAGTGGGCTTCTCTGCACC
GGTCAGCAGTGGAGGACAGCACGTAACCCGGGCTTATATGAAGATGAAGATGAAATATTTGGTGTGTCAA
ATAAAAAGCTTGTGTGCTTAAGTTTGTGTTTTTTTCTTGGCTTGTTGTGTTATGAATTTGTGGCTTTTTC
TAATATTAAATGAATGTAAGATCACATTATAATGAATAAACAAATGTTTCTATAATCCATTGTGAATGTT
TTGTTGGATCTCTTCTGCAGCATATAACTACTGTATGTGCTATGGTATGGACTATGGAATATGATTAAAG
ATAAGCGCT
